>Addgene plasmid #208618 | pcDNA3.1-3'TwStrep | addgene full sequence | sequence record 418314 | Addgene NGS Result
GACGGATCGGGAGATCTCCCGATCCCCTATGGTGCACTCTCAGTACAATCTGCTCTGATGCCGCATAGTT
AAGCCAGTATCTGCTCCCTGCTTGTGTGTTGGAGGTCGCTGAGTAGTGCGCGAGCAAAATTTAAGCTACA
ACAAGGCAAGGCTTGACCGACAATTGCATGAAGAATCTGCTTAGGGTTAGGCGTTTTGCGCTGCTTCGCG
ATGTACGGGCCAGATATACGCGTTGACATTGATTATTGACTAGTTATTAATAGTAATCAATTACGGGGTC
ATTAGTTCATAGCCCATATATGGAGTTCCGCGTTACATAACTTACGGTAAATGGCCCGCCTGGCTGACCG
CCCAACGACCCCCGCCCATTGACGTCAATAATGACGTATGTTCCCATAGTAACGCCAATAGGGACTTTCC
ATTGACGTCAATGGGTGGAGTATTTACGGTAAACTGCCCACTTGGCAGTACATCAAGTGTATCATATGCC
AAGTACGCCCCCTATTGACGTCAATGACGGTAAATGGCCCGCCTGGCATTATGCCCAGTACATGACCTTA
TGGGACTTTCCTACTTGGCAGTACATCTACGTATTAGTCATCGCTATTACCATGGTGATGCGGTTTTGGC
AGTACATCAATGGGCGTGGATAGCGGTTTGACTCACGGGGATTTCCAAGTCTCCACCCCATTGACGTCAA
TGGGAGTTTGTTTTGGCACCAAAATCAACGGGACTTTCCAAAATGTCGTAACAACTCCGCCCCATTGACG
CAAATGGGCGGTAGGCGTGTACGGTGGGAGGTCTATATAAGCAGAGCTCTCTGGCTAACTAGAGAACCCA
CTGCTTACTGGCTTATCGAAATTAATACGACTCACTATAGGGAGACCCAAGCTGGCTAGCGTTTAAACGG
GCCCTCTAGACTCGAGCGGCCGCCACTGTGCTGGATATCTGCAGAATTCCACCACACTGGACTAGTGGAT
CCGGAGGGAGCGCTTGGAGCCACCCGCAGTTCGAAAAAGGTGGAGGTTCTGGCGGTGGATCGGGAGGTTC
AGCGTGGTCTCACCCCCAATTTGAGAAGTAATAGCTTAAGTTTAAACCGCTGATCAGCCTCGACTGTGCC
TTCTAGTTGCCAGCCATCTGTTGTTTGCCCCTCCCCCGTGCCTTCCTTGACCCTGGAAGGTGCCACTCCC
ACTGTCCTTTCCTAATAAAATGAGGAAATTGCATCGCATTGTCTGAGTAGGTGTCATTCTATTCTGGGGG
GTGGGGTGGGGCAGGACAGCAAGGGGGAGGATTGGGAAGACAATAGCAGGCATGCTGGGGATGCGGTGGG
CTCTATGGCTTCTGAGGCGGAAAGAACCAGCTGGGGCTCTAGGGGGTATCCCC
[124 nt withheld, positions 1384-1507]
C
[91 nt withheld, positions 1509-1599]
A
[49 nt withheld, positions 1601-1649]
CCTTTGACGTTGGAGTCCACGTTCTTT
[37 nt withheld, positions 1677-1713]
ACCCTATCTCGGTCTATTCTTTTGATTTATAAGGGATTTTGCCGATTTCGGCCTATTGGTTAAAAAATGA
GCTGATTTAACAAAAATTTAACGCGAATTAATTCTGTGGAATGTGTGTCAGTTAGGGTGTGGAAAGTCCC
CAGGCTCCCCAGCAGGCAGAAGTATGCAAAGCATGCATCTCAATTAGTCAGCAACCAGGTGTGGAAAGTC
CCCAGGCTCCCCAGCAGGCAGAAGTATGCAAAGCATGCATCTCAATTAGTCAGCAACCATAGTCCCGCCC
CTAACTCCGCCCATCCCGCCCCTAACTCCGCCCAGTTCCGCCCATTCTCCGCCCCATGGCTGACTAATTT
TTTTTATTTATGCAGAGGCCGAGGCCGCCTCTGCCTCTGAGCTATTCCAGAAGTAGTGAGGAGGCTTTTT
TGGAGGCCTAGGCTTTTGCAAAAAGCTCCCGGGAGCTTGTATATCCATTTTCGGATCTGATCAAGAGACA
GGATGAGGATCGTTTCGCATGATTGAACAAGATGGATTGCACGCAGGTTCTCCGGCCGCTTGGGTGGAGA
GGCTATTCGGCTATGACTGGGCACAACAGACAATCGGCTGCTCTGATGCCGCCGTGTTCCGGCTGTCAGC
GCAGGGGCGCCCGGTTCTTTTTGTCAAGACCGACCTGTCCGGTGCCCTGAATGAACTGCAGGACGAGGCA
GCGCGGCTATCGTGGCTGGCCACGACGGGCGTTCCTTGCGCAGCTGTGCTCGACGTTGTCACTGAAGCGG
GAAGGGACTGGCTGCTATTGGGCGAAGTGCCGGGGCAGGATCTCCTGTCATCTCACCTTGCTCCTGCCGA
GAAAGTATCCATCATGGCTGATGCAATGCGGCGGCTGCATACGCTTGATCCGGCTACCTGCCCATTCGAC
CACCAAGCGAAACATCGCATCGAGCGAGCACGTACTCGGATGGAAGCCGGTCTTGTCGATCAGGATGATC
TGGACGAAGAGCATCAGGGGCTCGCGCCAGCCGAACTGTTCGCCAGGCTCAAGGCGCGCATGCCCGACGG
CGAGGATCTCGTCGTGACCCATGGCGATGCCTGCTTGCCGAATATCATGGTGGAAAATGGCCGCTTTTCT
GGATTCATCGACTGTGGCCGGCTGGGTGTGGCGGACCGCTATCAGGACATAGCGTTGGCTACCCGTGATA
TTGCTGAAGAGCTTGGCGGCGAATGGGCTGACCGCTTCCTCGTGCTTTACGGTATCGCCGCTCCCGATTC
GCAGCGCATCGCCTTCTATCGCCTTCTTGACGAGTTCTTCTGAGCGGGACTCTGGGGTTCGAAATGACCG
ACCAAGCGACGCCCAACCTGCCATCACGAGATTTCGATTCCACCGCCGCCTTCTATGAAAGGTTGGGCTT
CGGAATCGTTTTCCGGGACGCCGGCTGGATGATCCTCCAGCGCGGGGATCTCATGCTGGAGTTCTTCGCC
CACCCCAACTTGTTTATTGCAGCTTATAATGGTTACAAATAAAGCAATAGCATCACAAATTTCACAAATA
AAGCATTTTTTTCACTGCATTCTAGTTGTGGTTTGTCCAAACTCATCAATGTATCTTATCATGTCTGTAT
ACCGTCGACCTCTAGCTAGAGCTTGGCGTAATCATGGTCATAGCTGTTTCCTGTGTGAAATTGTTATCCG
CTCACAATTCCACACAACATACGAGCCGGAAGCATAAAGTGTAAAGCCTGGGGTGCCTAATGAGTGAGCT
AACTCACATTAATTGCGTTGCGCTCACTGCCCGCTTTCCAGTCGGGAAACCTGTCGTGCCAGCTGCATTA
ATGAATCGGCCAACGCGCGGGGAGAGGCGGTTTGCGTATTGGGCGCTCTTCCGCTTCCTCGCTCACTGAC
TCGCTGCGCTCGGTCGTTCGGCTGCGGCGAGCGGTATCAGCTCACTCAAAGGCGGTAATACGGTTATCCA
CAGAATCAGGGGATAACGCAGGAAAGAACATGTGAGCAAAAGGCCAGCAAAAGGCCAGGAACCGTAAAAA
GGCCGCGTTGCTGGCGTTTTTCCATAGGCTCCGCCCCCCTGACGAGCATCACAAAAATCGACGCTCAAGT
CAGAGGTGGCGAAACCCGGCAGGACTATAAAGATACCAGGCGTTTCCCCCTGGAAGCTCCCTCGTGCGCT
CTCCTGTTCCGACCCTGCCGCTTACCGGATACCTGTCCGCCTTTCTCCCTTCGGGAAGCGTGGCGCTTTC
TCATAGCTCACGCTGTAGGTATCTCAGTTCGGTGTAGGTCGTTCGCTCCAAGCTGGGCTGTGTGCACGAA
CCCCCCGTTCAGCCCGACCGCTGCGCCTTATCCGGTAACTATCGTCTTGAGTCCAACCCGGTAAGACACG
ACTTATCGCCACTGGCAGCAGCCACTGGTAACAGGATTAGCAGAGCGAGGTATGTAGGCGGTGCTACAGA
GTTCTTGAAGTGGTGGCCTAACTACGGCTACACTAGAAGAACAGTATTTGGTATCTGCGCTCTGCTGAAG
CCAGTTACCTTCGGAAAAAGAGTTGGTAGCTCTTGATCCGGCAAACAAACCACCGCTGGTAGCGGTGGTT
TTTTTGTTTGCAAGCAGCAGATTACGCGCAGAAAAAAAGGATCTCAAGAAGATCCTTTGATCTTTTCTAC
GGGGTCTGACGCTCAGTGGAACGAAAACTCACGTTAAGGGATTTTGGTCATGAGATTATCAAAAAGGATC
TTCACCTAGATCCTTTTAAATTAAAAATGAAGTTTTAAATCAATCTAAAGTATATATGAGTAAACTTGGT
CTGACAGTTACCAATGCTTAATCAGTGAGGCACCTATCTCAGCGATCTGTCTATTTCGTTCATCCATAGT
TGCCTGACTCCCCGTCGTGTAGATAACTACGATACGGGAGGGCTTACCATCTGGCCCCAGTGCTGCAATG
ATACCGCGAGACCCACGCTCACCGGCTCCAGATTTATCAGCAATAAACCAGCCAGCCGGAAGGGCCGAGC
GCAGAAGTGGTCCTGCAACTTTATCCGCCTCCATCCAGTCTATTAATTGTTGCCGGGAAGCTAGAGTAAG
TAGTTCGCCAGTTAATAGTTTGCGCAACGTTGTTGCCATTGCTACAGGCATCGTGGTGTCACGCTCGTCG
TTTGGTATGGCTTCATTCAGCTCCGGTTCCCAACGATCAAGGCGAGTTACATGATCCCCCATGTTGTGCA
AAAAAGCGGTTAGCTCCTTCGGTCCTCCGATCGTTGTCAGAAGTAAGTTGGCCGCAGTGTTATCACTCAT
GGTTATGGCAGCACTGCATAATTCTCTTACTGTCATGCCATCCGTAAGATGCTTTTCTGTGACTGGTGAG
TACTCAACCAAGTCATTCTGAGAATAGTGTATGCGGCGACCGAGTTGCTCTTGCCCGGCGTCAATACGGG
ATAATACCGCGCCACATAGCAGAACTTTAAAAGTGCTCATCATTGGAAAACGTTCTTCGGGGCGAAAACT
CTCAAGGATCTTACCGCTGTTGAGATCCAGTTCGATGTAACCCACTCGTGCACCCAACTGATCTTCAGCA
TCTTTTACTTTCACCAGCGTTTCTGGGTGAGCAAAAACAGGAAGGCAAAATGCCGCAAAAAAGGGAATAA
GGGCGACACGGAAATGTTGAATACTCATACTCTTCCTTTTTCAATATTATTGAAGCATTTATCAGGGTTA
TTGTCTCATGAGCGGATACATATTTGAATGTATTTAGAAAAATAAACAAATAGGGGTTCCGCGCACATTT
CCCCGAAAAGTGCCACCTGACGTC
Features (pLannotate 1.2.2; 20 found; start..end, strand, type, name):
     28..80      -  misc_feature   bom (fragment): basis of mobility region from pBR322
    235..614     +  enhancer       CMV enhancer: human cytomegalovirus immediate early enhancer
    615..818     +  promoter       CMV promoter: human cytomegalovirus (CMV) immediate early promoter
    814..847     +  LTR            5' LTR (truncated) (fragment): truncated 5' long terminal repeat (LTR) from HIV-1
    863..881     +  promoter       T7 promoter: promoter for bacteriophage T7 RNA polymerase
    989..1057    +  CDS            Twin-Strep-tag (fragment): two Strep-Tag®II moieties connected by a linker for enhanced binding to Strep-Tactin®, an engineered form of streptavidin (Schmidt et al., 2013)
   1114..1338    +  polyA_signal   bGH poly(A) signal: bovine growth hormone polyadenylation signal
   1342..1363    +  promoter       SV40 promoter (fragment): SV40 enhancer and early promoter
   1384..1812    +  rep_origin     f1 ori (sequence partly withheld): f1 bacteriophage origin of replication; arrow indicates direction of (+) strand synthesis
   1826..2155    +  promoter       SV40 promoter: SV40 enhancer and early promoter
   2222..3013    +  CDS            neo: KKA2_KLEPN - Also known as kan, nptII. Experimental evidence at protein level: Swiss-Prot protein existence level 1. Resistance to kanamycin, neomycin, paromomycin, ribostamycin, butirosin and gentamicin B. From Klebsiella pneumoniae.
   3037..3195    +  CDS            ble (fragment): BLE_KLEPN - Experimental evidence at protein level: Swiss-Prot protein existence level 1. Binding protein with a strong affinity to the bleomycin family of antibiotics. Binds to CL990; an antimitotic-antibiotic compound. From Klebsiella pneumoniae.
   3190..3311    +  polyA_signal   SV40 poly(A) signal: SV40 polyadenylation signal
   3384..3400    -  protein_bind   lac operator: The lac repressor binds to the lac operator to inhibit transcription in E. coli. This inhibition can be relieved by adding lactose or isopropyl-β-D-thiogalactopyranoside (IPTG). lac repressor encoded by lacI
   3408..3438    -  promoter       lac promoter: promoter for the E. coli lac operon
   3453..3474    -  protein_bind   CAP binding site: CAP binding activates transcription in the presence of cAMP. E. coli catabolite activator protein
   3487..3579    -  CDS            lacI (fragment): lac repressor; lacI; The lac repressor binds to the lac operator to inhibit transcription in E. coli. This inhibition can be relieved by adding lactose or isopropyl-β-D-thiogalactopyranoside (IPTG).
   3762..4350    -  rep_origin     ori: high-copy-number ColE1/pMB1/pBR322/pUC origin of replication
   4521..5381    -  CDS            AmpR: β-lactamase; bla; confers resistance to ampicillin, carbenicillin, and related antibiotics
   5382..5486    -  promoter       AmpR promoter: bla
