[The description below was written by a language model from this plasmid's Addgene catalogue record and pLannotate feature annotations shown in this document.]
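Description:
pcDNA3.1-3'TwStrep is an empty mammalian expression backbone derived from pcDNA3.1(-), modified so that a gene cloned into it is expressed with a C-terminal Twin-Strep tag. The tag coding sequence was inserted between the BamHI and AflII sites of the parental polylinker. Both sites are retained, and the BamHI site is in frame with the tag, so an open reading frame lacking a stop codon can be joined there to yield a fusion. The depositor notes that the tag was recoded to reduce internal repetition and make seamless cloning easier, so its nucleotide sequence differs from the commercial version while the amino acid sequence is the same. This recoding probably explains why automated annotation recognises the tag only as a fragment.

Expression is driven by the human cytomegalovirus immediate early enhancer and promoter, followed by a T7 promoter upstream of the cloning region and tag, and transcripts end at the bovine growth hormone polyadenylation signal. A separate cassette, with the SV40 early promoter driving the neomycin phosphotransferase gene and an SV40 polyadenylation signal, allows G418 selection of stably transfected cells. In E. coli the 5.5 kb plasmid is maintained at high copy through a ColE1/pUC-type origin and selected with ampicillin via β-lactamase, and an f1 origin is also present. The short annotated fragments (HIV-1 LTR, ble, lacI, bom) appear to be residual backbone sequence or similarity hits rather than functional parts. The Twin-Strep tag consists of two Strep-tag II units joined by a linker and binds Strep-Tactin, so the vector suits affinity purification, pull-down or detection of proteins expressed in mammalian cells.
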