Addgene plasmid #208618: pcDNA3.1-3'TwStrep
Purpose: (Empty Backbone) Empty vector for mammalian expression, insert Twin Strep tag using BamHI and AflII site of pcDNA3.1 (-), both site retained, BamHI in-frame with Twin Strep tag
Depositing lab: Quanfu Ma. Depositing organization: Maternal and Child Health Hospital of Hubei Province.
Backbone
  Vector backbone: pcDNA3.1 (-)
  Backbone manufacturer: Thermo Fisher (Invitrogen)
  Modifications to backbone: Add Twin Strep tag
  Vector type: Mammalian Expression
  Promoter: CMV
  Selectable markers: Neomycin (select with G418)
  Tag / fusion protein: Twin Strep (C terminal on backbone)
Growth in bacteria
  Bacterial resistance: Ampicillin, 100 μg/mL
  Growth temperature: 37°C
  Growth strain: DH5alpha
  Copy number: High Copy
Resource information
  A portion of this plasmid was derived from a plasmid made by: Strep tag is ® of IBA Lifescience
Terms and licenses: Academic/Nonprofit Terms; Industry Terms: Not Available to Industry
Depositor comments: We modified Twin Strep, reduced repeat, for better seamless cloning, the nucleic acids are different from that of IBA lifescience, amino acids are the same.
How to cite: pcDNA3.1-3'TwStrep was a gift from Quanfu Ma (Addgene plasmid # 208618 ; http://n2t.net/addgene:208618 ; RRID:Addgene_208618)
